>Addgene plasmid #174048 | Lenti-LucL | addgene full sequence | sequence record 345139 | Addgene NGS Result
GGGGCAGCGGCCAATAGCAGCTTTGCTCCTTCGCTTTCTGGGCTCAGAGGCTGGGAAGGGGTGGGTCCGG
GGGCGGGCTCAGGGGCGGGCTCAGGGGCGGGGCGGGCGCCCGAAGGTCCTCCGGAGGCCCGGCATTCTGC
ACGCTTCAAAAGCGCACGTCTGCCGCGCTGTTCTCCTCTTCCTCATCTCCGGGAGACCCGACATTAGCGC
TACAGCTTAAGCGGACCATGCCCAAGAAGAAGAGGAAGGTGTCCAATTTACTGACCGTACACCAAAATTT
GCCTGCATTACCGGTCGATGCAACGAGTGATGAGGTTCGCAAGAACCTGATGGACATGTTCAGGGATCGC
CAGGCGTTTTCTGAGCATACCTGGAAAATGCTTCTGTCCGTTTGCCGGTCGTGGGCGGCATGGTGCAAGT
TGAATAACCGGAAATGGTTTCCCGCAGAACCTGAAGATGTTCGCGATTATCTTCTATATCTTCAGGCGCG
CGGTCTGGCAGTAAAAACTATCCAGCAACATTTGGGCCAGCTAAACATGCTTCATCGTCGGTCCGGGCTG
CCACGACCAAGTGACAGCAATGCTGTTTCACTGGTTATGCGGCGGATCCGAAAAGAAAACGTTGATGCCG
GTGAACGTGCAAAACAGGCTCTAGCGTTCGAACGCACTGATTTCGACCAGGTTCGTTCACTCATGGAAAA
TAGCGATCGCTGCCAGGATATACGTAATCTGGCATTTCTGGGGATTGCTTATAACACCCTGTTACGTATA
GCCGAAATTGCCAGGATCAGGGTTAAAGATATCTCACGTACTGACGGTGGGAGAATGTTAATCCATATTG
GCAGAACGAAAACGCTGGTTAGCACCGCAGGTGTAGAGAAGGCACTTAGCCTGGGGGTAACTAAACTGGT
CGAGCGATGGATTTCCGTCTCTGGTGTAGCTGATGATCCGAATAACTACCTGTTTTGCCGGGTCAGAAAA
AATGGTGTTGCCGCGCCATCTGCCACCAGCCAGCTATCAACTCGCGCCCTGGAAGGGATTTTTGAAGCAA
CTCATCGATTGATTTACGGCGCTAAGGATGACTCTGGTCAGAGATACCTGGCCTGGTCTGGACACAGTGC
CCGTGTCGGAGCCGCGCGAGATATGGCCCGCGCTGGAGTTTCAATACCGGAGATCATGCAAGCTGGTGGC
TGGACCAATGTAAATATTGTCATGAACTATATCCGTAACCTGGATAGTGAAACAGGGGCAATGGTGCGCC
TGCTGGAAGATGGCGATTAGAAACGTTGTTGTTTGGGGTTGAATTACTCTTCTAGACCGCGGCGCGCCCG
ATAATCAACCTCTGGATTACAAAATTTGTGAAAGATTGACTGGTATTCTTAACTATGTTGCTCCTTTTAC
GCTATGTGGATACGCTGCTTTAATGCCTTTGTATCATGCTATTGCTTCCCGTATGGCTTTCATTTTCTCC
TCCTTGTATAAATCCTGGTTGCTGTCTCTTTATGAGGAGTTGTGGCCCGTTGTCAGGCAACGTGGCGTGG
TGTGCACTGTGTTTGCTGACGCAACCCCCACTGGTTGGGGCATTGCCACCACCTGTCAGCTCCTTTCCGG
GACTTTCGCTTTCCCCCTCCCTATTGCCACGGCGGAACTCATCGCCGCCTGCCTTGCCCGCTGCTGGACA
GGGGCTCGGCTGTTGGGCACTGACAATTCCGTGGTGTTGTCGGGGAAATCATCGTCCTTTCCTTGGCTGC
TCGCCTGTGTTGCCACCTGGATTCTGCGCGGGACGTCCTTCTGCTACGTCCCTTCGGCCCTCAATCCAGC
GGACCTTCCTTCCCGCGGCCTGCTGCCGGCTCTGCGGCCTCTTCCGCGTCTTCGCCTTCGCCCTCAGACG
AGTCGGATCTCCCTTTGGGCCGCCTCCCCGCATCGATACCGTCGACCTCGATCGAGACCTAGAAAAACAT
GGAGCAATCACAAGTAGCAATACAGCAGCTACCAATGCTGATTGTGCCTGGCTAGAAGCACAAGAGGAGG
AGGAGGTGGGTTTTCCAGTCACACCTCAGGTACCTTTAAGACCAATGACTTACAAGGCAGCTGTAGATCT
TAGCCACTTTTTAAAAGAAAAGGGGGGACTGGAAGGGCTAATTCACTCCCAACGAAGACAAGATATCCTT
GATCTGTGGATCTACCACACACAAGGCTACTTCCCTGATTGGCAGAACTACACACCAGGGCCAGGGATCA
GATATCCACTGACCTTTGGATGGTGCTACAAGCTAGTACCAGTTGAGCAAGAGAAGGTAGAAGAAGCCAA
TGAAGGAGAGAACACCCGCTTGTTACACCCTGTGAGCCTGCATGGGATGGATGACCCGGAGAGAGAAGTA
TTAGAGTGGAGGTTTGACAGCCGCCTAGCATTTCATCACATGGCCCGAGAGCTGCATCCGGACTGTACTG
GGTCTCTCTGGTTAGACCAGATCTGAGCCTGGGAGCTCTCTGGCTAACTAGGGAACCCACTGCTTAAGCC
TCAATAAAGCTTGCCTTGAGTGCTTCAAGTAGTGTGTGCCCGTCTGTTGTGTGACTCTGGTAACTAGAGA
TCCCTCAGACCCTTTTAGTCAGTGTGGAAAATCTCTAGCAGCATGTGAGCAAAAGGCCAGCAAAAGGCCA
GGAACCGTAAAAAGGCCGCGTTGCTGGCGTTTTTCCATAGGCTCCGCCCCCCTGACGAGCATCACAAAAA
TCGACGCTCAAGTCAGAGGTGGCGAAACCCGACAGGACTATAAAGATACCAGGCGTTTCCCCCTGGAAGC
TCCCTCGTGCGCTCTCCTGTTCCGACCCTGCCGCTTACCGGATACCTGTCCGCCTTTCTCCCTTCGGGAA
GCGTGGCGCTTTCTCATAGCTCACGCTGTAGGTATCTCAGTTCGGTGTAGGTCGTTCGCTCCAAGCTGGG
CTGTGTGCACGAACCCCCCGTTCAGCCCGACCGCTGCGCCTTATCCGGTAACTATCGTCTTGAGTCCAAC
CCGGTAAGACACGACTTATCGCCACTGGCAGCAGCCACTGGTAACAGGATTAGCAGAGCGAGGTATGTAG
GCGGTGCTACAGAGTTCTTGAAGTGGTGGCCTAACTACGGCTACACTAGAAGAACAGTATTTGGTATCTG
CGCTCTGCTGAAGCCAGTTACCTTCGGAAAAAGAGTTGGTAGCTCTTGATCCGGCAAACAAACCACCGCT
GGTAGCGGTGGTTTTTTTGTTTGCAAGCAGCAGATTACGCGCAGAAAAAAAGGATCTCAAGAAGATCCTT
TGATCTTTTCTACGGGGTCTGACGCTCAGTGGAACGAAAACTCACGTTAAGGGATTTTGGTCATGAGATT
ATCAAAAAGGATCTTCACCTAGATCCTTTTAAATTAAAAATGAAGTTTTAAATCAATCTAAAGTATATAT
GAGTAAACTTGGTCTGACAGTTACCAATGCTTAATCAGTGAGGCACCTATCTCAGCGATCTGTCTATTTC
GTTCATCCATAGTTGCCTGACTCCCCGTCGTGTAGATAACTACGATACGGGAGGGCTTACCATCTGGCCC
CAGTGCTGCAATGATACCGCGAGACCCACGCTCACCGGCTCCAGATTTATCAGCAATAAACCAGCCAGCC
GGAAGGGCCGAGCGCAGAAGTGGTCCTGCAACTTTATCCGCCTCCATCCAGTCTATTAATTGTTGCCGGG
AAGCTAGAGTAAGTAGTTCGCCAGTTAATAGTTTGCGCAACGTTGTTGCCATTGCTACAGGCATCGTGGT
GTCACGCTCGTCGTTTGGTATGGCTTCATTCAGCTCCGGTTCCCAACGATCAAGGCGAGTTACATGATCC
CCCATGTTGTGCAAAAAAGCGGTTAGCTCCTTCGGTCCTCCGATCGTTGTCAGAAGTAAGTTGGCCGCAG
TGTTATCACTCATGGTTATGGCAGCACTGCATAATTCTCTTACTGTCATGCCATCCGTAAGATGCTTTTC
TGTGACTGGTGAGTACTCAACCAAGTCATTCTGAGAATAGTGTATGCGGCGACCGAGTTGCTCTTGCCCG
GCGTCAATACGGGATAATACCGCGCCACATAGCAGAACTTTAAAAGTGCTCATCATTGGAAAACGTTCTT
CGGGGCGAAAACTCTCAAGGATCTTACCGCTGTTGAGATCCAGTTCGATGTAACCCACTCGTGCACCCAA
CTGATCTTCAGCATCTTTTACTTTCACCAGCGTTTCTGGGTGAGCAAAAACAGGAAGGCAAAATGCCGCA
AAAAAGGGAATAAGGGCGACACGGAAATGTTGAATACTCATACTCTTCCTTTTTCAATATTATTGAAGCA
TTTATCAGGGTTATTGTCTCATGAGCGGATACATATTTGAATGTATTTAGAAAAATAAACAAATAGGGGT
TCCGCGCACATTTCCCCGAAAAGTGCCACCTGACGTCGACGGATCGGGAGATCTCCCGATCCCCTATGGT
GCACTCTCAGTACAATCTGCTCTGATGCCGCATAGTTAAGCCAGTATCTGCTCCCTGCTTGTGTGTTGGA
GGTCGCTGAGTAGTGCGCGAGCAAAATTTAAGCTACAACAAGGCAAGGCTTGACCGACAATTGCATGAAG
AATCTGCTTAGGGTTAGGCGTTTTGCGCTGCTTCGCGATGTACGGGCCAGATATACGCGTTGACATTGAT
TATTGACTAGTTATTAATAGTAATCAATTACGGGGTCATTAGTTCATAGCCCATATATGGAGTTCCGCGT
TACATAACTTACGGTAAATGGCCCGCCTGGCTGACCGCCCAACGACCCCCGCCCATTGACGTCAATAATG
ACGTATGTTCCCATAGTAACGCCAATAGGGACTTTCCATTGACGTCAATGGGTGGAGTATTTACGGTAAA
CTGCCCACTTGGCAGTACATCAAGTGTATCATATGCCAAGTACGCCCCCTATTGACGTCAATGACGGTAA
ATGGCCCGCCTGGCATTATGCCCAGTACATGACCTTATGGGACTTTCCTACTTGGCAGTACATCTACGTA
TTAGTCATCGCTATTACCATGGTGATGCGGTTTTGGCAGTACATCAATGGGCGTGGATAGCGGTTTGACT
CACGGGGATTTCCAAGTCTCCACCCCATTGACGTCAATGGGAGTTTGTTTTGGCACCAAAATCAACGGGA
CTTTCCAAAATGTCGTAACAACTCCGCCCCATTGACGCAAATGGGCGGTAGGCGTGTACGGTGGGAGGTC
TATATAAGCAGCGCGTTTTGCCTGTACTGGGTCTCTCTGGTTAGACCAGATCTGAGCCTGGGAGCTCTCT
GGCTAACTAGGGAACCCACTGCTTAAGCCTCAATAAAGCTTGCCTTGAGTGCTTCAAGTAGTGTGTGCCC
GTCTGTTGTGTGACTCTGGTAACTAGAGATCCCTCAGACCCTTTTAGTCAGTGTGGAAAATCTCTAGCAG
TGGCGCCCGAACAGGGACTTGAAAGCGAAAGGGAAACCAGAGGAGCTCTCTCGACGCAGGACTCGGCTTG
CTGAAGCGCGCACGGCAAGAGGCGAGGGGCGGCGACTGGTGAGTACGCCAAAAATTTTGACTAGCGGAGG
CTAGAAGGAGAGAGATGGGTGCGAGAGCGTCAGTATTAAGCGGGGGAGAATTAGATCGCGATGGGAAAAA
ATTCGGTTAAGGCCAGGGGGAAAGAAAAAATATAAATTAAAACATATAGTATGGGCAAGCAGGGAGCTAG
AACGATTCGCAGTTAATCCTGGCCTGTTAGAAACATCAGAAGGCTGTAGACAAATACTGGGACAGCTACA
ACCATCCCTTCAGACAGGATCAGAAGAACTTAGATCATTATATAATACAGTAGCAACCCTCTATTGTGTG
CATCAAAGGATAGAGATAAAAGACACCAAGGAAGCTTTAGACAAGATAGAGGAAGAGCAAAACAAAAGTA
AGACCACCGCACAGCAAGCGGCCGGCCGCTGATCTTCAGACCTGGAGGAGGAGATATGAGGGACAATTGG
AGAAGTGAATTATATAAATATAAAGTAGTAAAAATTGAACCATTAGGAGTAGCACCCACCAAGGCAAAGA
GAAGAGTGGTGCAGAGAGAAAAAAGAGCAGTGGGAATAGGAGCTTTGTTCCTTGGGTTCTTGGGAGCAGC
AGGAAGCACTATGGGCGCAGCGTCAATGACGCTGACGGTACAGGCCAGACAATTATTGTCTGGTATAGTG
CAGCAGCAGAACAATTTGCTGAGGGCTATTGAGGCGCAACAGCATCTGTTGCAACTCACAGTCTGGGGCA
TCAAGCAGCTCCAGGCAAGAATCCTGGCTGTGGAAAGATACCTAAAGGATCAACAGCTCCTGGGGATTTG
GGGTTGCTCTGGAAAACTCATTTGCACCACTGCTGTGCCTTGGAATGCTAGTTGGAGTAATAAATCTCTG
GAACAGATTTGGAATCACACGACCTGGATGGAGTGGGACAGAGAAATTAACAATTACACAAGCTTAATAC
ACTCCTTAATTGAAGAATCGCAAAACCAGCAAGAAAAGAATGAACAAGAATTATTGGAATTAGATAAATG
GGCAAGTTTGTGGAATTGGTTTAACATAACAAATTGGCTGTGGTATATAAAATTATTCATAATGATAGTA
GGAGGCTTGGTAGGTTTAAGAATAGTTTTTGCTGTACTTTCTATAGTGAATAGAGTTAGGCAGGGATATT
CACCATTATCGTTTCAGACCCACCTCCCAACCCCGAGGGGACCCGACAGGCCCGAAGGAATAGAAGAAGA
AGGTGGAGAGAGAGACAGAGACAGATCCATTCGATTAGTGAACGGATCGGCACTGCGTGCGCCAATTCTG
CAGACAAATGGCAGTATTCATCCACAATTTTAAAAGAAAAGGGGGGATTGGGGGGTACAGTGCAGGGGAA
AGAATAGTAGACATAATAGCAACAGACATACAAACTAAAGAATTACAAAAACAAATTACAAAAATTCAAA
ATTTTCGGGTTTATTACAGGGACAGCAGAGATCCAGTTTGGTTAGTACCGGGCCCGGGTCGACTAGTGAT
CAGTGTGAGGGAGTGTAAAGCTGGTTTCAGAGATCCAGTTTGGTTAGTACCGGGCCCGCTCTAGACGGTT
GATCTGGCCTCCGCGCCGGGTTTTGGCGCCTCCCGCGGGCGCCCCCCTCCTCACGGCGAGCGCTGCCACG
TCAGACGAAGGGCGCAGCGAGCGTCCTGATCCTTCCGCCCGGACGCTCAGGACAGCGGCCCGCTGCTCAT
AAGACTCGGCCTTAGAACCCCAGTATCAGCAGAAGGACATTTTAGGACGGGACTTGGGTGACTCTAGGGC
ACTGGTTTTCTTTCCAGAGAGCGGAACAGGCGAGGAAAAGTAGTCCCTTCTCGGCGATTCTGCGGAGGGA
TCTCCGTGGGGCGGTGAACGCCGATGATTATATAAGGACGCGCCGGGTGTGGCACAGCTAGTTCCGTCGC
AGCCGGGATTTGGGTCGCGGTTCTTGTTTGTGGATCGCTGTGATCGTCACTTGGTGAGTAGCGGGCTGCT
GGGCTGGCCGGGGCTTTCGTGGCCGCCGGGCCGCTCGGTGGGACGGAAGCGTGTGGAGAGACCGCCAAGG
GCTGTAGTCTGGGTCCGCGAGCAAGGTTGCCCTGAACTGGGGGTTGGGGGGAGCGCAGCAAAATGGCGGC
TGTTCCCGAGTCTTGAATGGAAGACGCTTGTGAGGCGGGCTGTGAGGTCGTTGAAACAAGGTGGGGGGCA
TGGTGGGCGGCAAGAACCCAAGGTCTTGAGGCCTTCGCTAATGCGGGAAAGCTCTTATTCGGGTGAGATG
GGCTGGGGCACCATCTGGGGACCCTGACGTGAAGTTTGTCACTGACTGGAGAACTCGGTTTGTCGTCTGT
TGCGGGGGCGGCAGTTATGGCGGTGCCGTTGGGCAGTGCACCCGTACCTTTGGGAGCGCGCGCCCTCGTC
GTGTCGTGACGTCACCCGTTCTGTTGGCTTATAATGCAGGGTGGGGCCACCTGCCGGTAGGTGTGCGGTA
GGCTTTTCTCCGTCGCAGGACGCAGGGTTCGGGCCTAGGGTAGGCTCTCCTGAATCGACAGGCGCCGGAC
CTCTGGTGAGGGGAGGGATAAGTGAGGCGTCAGTTTCTTTGGTCGGTTTTATGTACCTATCTTCTTAAGT
AGCTGAAGCTCCGGTTTTGAACTATGCGCTCGGGGTTGGCGAGTGTGTTTTGTGAAGTTTTTTAGGCACC
TTTTGAAATGTAATCATTTGGGTCAATATGTAATTTTCAGTGTTAGACTAGTAAATTGTCCGCTAAATTC
TGGCCGTTTTTGGCTTTTTTGTTAGACGAAGCTAACGCGCTAGCTAACTCGAACGCTAGCTGTGCGATCG
TTTATGGAAGACGCCAAAAACATAAAGAAAGGCCCGGCGCCATTCTATCCGCTGGAAGATGGAACCGCTG
GAGAGCAACTGCATAAGGCTATGAAGAGATACGCCCTGGTTCCTGGAACAATTGCTTTTACAGATGCACA
TATCGAGGTGGACATCACTTACGCTGAGTACTTCGAAATGTCCGTTCGGTTGGCAGAAGCTATGAAACGA
TATGGGCTGAATACAAATCACAGAATCGTCGTATGCAGTGAAAACTCTCTTCAATTCTTTATGCCGGTGT
TGGGCGCGTTATTTATCGGAGTTGCAGTTGCGCCCGCGAACGACATTTATAATGAACGTGAATTGCTCAA
CAGTATGGGCATTTCGCAGCCTACCGTGGTGTTCGTTTCCAAAAAGGGGTTGCAAAAAATTTTGAACGTG
CAAAAAAAGCTCCCAATCATCCAAAAAATTATTATCATGGATTCTAAAACGGATTACCAGGGATTTCAGT
CGATGTACACGTTCGTCACATCTCATCTACCTCCCGGTTTTAATGAATACGATTTTGTGCCAGAGTCCTT
CGATAGGGACAAGACAATTGCACTGATCATGAACTCCTCTGGATCTACTGGTCTGCCTAAAGGTGTCGCT
CTGCCTCATAGAACTGCCTGCGTGAGATTCTCGCATGCCAGAGATCCTATTTTTGGCAATCAAATCATTC
CGGATACTGCGATTTTAAGTGTTGTTCCATTCCATCACGGTTTTGGAATGTTTACTACACTCGGATATTT
GATATGTGGATTTCGAGTCGTCTTAATGTATAGATTTGAAGAAGAGCTGTTTCTGAGGAGCCTTCAGGAT
TACAAGATTCAAAGTGCGCTGCTGGTGCCAACCCTATTCTCCTTCTTCGCCAAAAGCACTCTGATTGACA
AATACGATTTATCTAATTTACACGAAATTGCTTCTGGTGGCGCTCCCCTCTCTAAGGAAGTCGGGGAAGC
GGTTGCCAAGAGGTTCCATCTGCCAGGTATCAGGCAAGGATATGGGCTCACTGAGACTACATCAGCTATT
CTGATTACACCCGAGGGGGATGATAAACCGGGCGCGGTCGGTAAAGTTGTTCCATTTTTTGAAGCGAAGG
TTGTGGATCTGGATACCGGGAAAACGCTGGGCGTTAATCAAAGAGGCGAACTGTGTGTGAGAGGTCCTAT
GATTATGTCCGGTTATGTAAACAATCCGGAAGCGACCAACGCCTTGATTGACAAGGATGGATGGCTACAT
TCTGGAGACATAGCTTACTGGGACGAAGACGAACACTTCTTCATCGTTGACCGCCTGAAGTCTCTGATTA
AGTACAAAGGCTATCAGGTGGCTCCCGCTGAATTGGAATCCATCTTGCTCCAACACCCCAACATCTTCGA
CGCAGGTGTCGCAGGTCTTCCCGACGATGACGCCGGTGAACTTCCCGCCGCCGTTGTTGTTTTGGAGCAC
GGAAAGACGATGACGGAAAAAGAGATCGTGGATTACGTCGCCAGTCAAGTAACAACCGCGAAAAAGTTGC
GCGGAGGAGTTGTGTTTGTGGACGAAGTACCGAAAGGTCTTACCGGAAAACTCGACGCAAGAAAAATCAG
AGAGATCCTCATAAAGGCCAAGAAGGGCGGAAAGATCGCCGTGTTTGATGGCTTTGAAGTAGGCTTCAAT
TTCCGAACATTACAGCCAAATGGGTTACTATAAAAACCGCTGTTCCTAGGAATCCCGAGGCCTATTCTAC
CGGGTAGGGGAGGCGCTTTTCCCAAGGCAGTCTGGAGCATGCGCTTTAGCAGCCCCGCTGGGCACTTGGC
GCTACACAAGTGGCCTCTGGCCTCGCACACATTCCACATCCACCGGTAGGCGCCAACCGGCTCCGTTCTT
TGGTGGCCCCTTCGCGCCACCTTCTACTCCTCCCCTAGTCAGGAAGTTCCCCCCCGCCCCGCAGCTCGCG
TCGTGCAGGACGTGACAAATGGAAGTAGCACGTCTCACTAGTCTCGTGCAGATGGACAGCACCGCTGAGC
AATGGAAGCGGGTAGGCCTTT
Features (pLannotate 1.2.2; 20 found; start..end, strand, type, name):
    250..1280    +  CDS            Cre (fragment): site-specific recombinase Cre is a site-specific recombinase from bacteriophage P1. Recombination occurs at loxP sequences.
   1333..1921    +  misc_feature   WPRE: woodchuck hepatitis virus posttranscriptional regulatory element
   1922..1941    +  misc_feature   MCS (fragment): pBluescript multiple cloning site
   1943..2443    +  CDS            nef (fragment): NEF_HV1LA - Experimental evidence at protein level: Swiss-Prot protein existence level 1. Extracellular Nef protein targets CD4(+) T-lymphocytes for apoptosis by interacting with CXCR4 surface receptors. From Human immunodeficiency virus type 1 group M subtype B (isolate Lai) (HIV-1).
   2450..2630    +  LTR            5' LTR (truncated): truncated 5' long terminal repeat (LTR) from HIV-1
   2692..3280    -  rep_origin     ori: high-copy-number ColE1/pMB1/pBR322/pUC origin of replication
   3451..4311    -  CDS            AmpR: β-lactamase; bla; confers resistance to ampicillin, carbenicillin, and related antibiotics
   4312..4416    -  promoter       AmpR promoter: bla
   4475..4527    -  misc_feature   bom (fragment): basis of mobility region from pBR322
   4682..5061    +  enhancer       CMV enhancer: human cytomegalovirus immediate early enhancer
   5062..5261    +  promoter       CMV promoter: human cytomegalovirus (CMV) immediate early promoter
   5279..5459    +  LTR            5' LTR (truncated): truncated 5' long terminal repeat (LTR) from HIV-1
   5506..5631    +  misc_feature   HIV-1 Ψ: packaging signal of human immunodeficiency virus type 1
   5615..5953    +  CDS            HIV-1 gag (fragment): gag protein from human immunodeficiency virus 1; gag
   6128..6361    +  misc_feature   RRE: The Rev response element (RRE) of HIV-1 allows for Rev-dependent mRNA export from the nucleus to the cytoplasm.
   6738..6838    +  CDS            Rev (fragment): human immunodeficiency virus 1 (HIV-1) Rev protein; rev; enhances nuclear export of unspliced and incompletely spliced viral mRNAs
   6888..7005    +  misc_feature   cPPT/CTS: central polypurine tract and central termination sequence of HIV-1
   7146..8357    +  promoter       UbC promoter: human ubiquitin C promoter
   8404..10054   +  CDS            luciferase (fragment): firefly luciferase; luc+; enhanced luc+ version of the luciferase gene
  10152..193     +  promoter       PGK promoter (across the origin): mouse phosphoglycerate kinase 1 promoter
