[The description below was written by a language model from this plasmid's Addgene catalogue record and pLannotate feature annotations shown in this document.]
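Description:
Lenti-LucL is an HIV-1-based lentiviral transfer plasmid of about 10.45 kb, built on the Luc.Cre empty vector, that delivers a luciferase-linked tumor neoantigen together with Cre recombinase to mammalian cells. It is propagated in bacteria through a high-copy ColE1/pUC-type origin with ampicillin selection (AmpR under its bla promoter). The annotated features cover the whole sequenced plasmid and agree with the catalogue entry.

The viral genome is transcribed from a CMV enhancer/promoter fused to a truncated 5' LTR. It carries the usual cis elements: the Ψ packaging signal with an adjoining gag fragment, the Rev response element for nuclear export of the unspliced genomic RNA, and the cPPT/CTS. A WPRE that boosts transcript expression and a second truncated LTR sit downstream of the payload.

Between these elements lie two expression units. The human ubiquitin C promoter drives firefly luciferase, with the mutant mouse LAMA4 neoantigen (the G1254V substitution, giving the VGFNFRTL epitope) fused to its C-terminal end; this short antigen segment is not separately annotated but would fall in the gap after the luciferase CDS. A mouse PGK promoter then drives Cre.

The record gives the purpose only as expressing the antigen–luciferase fusion and Cre. This design suits Cre-activated mouse tumor models, where the same infected cells would recombine floxed alleles, present a defined CD8 T cell antigen, and be trackable by bioluminescence. The associated study concerns antigen dominance hierarchies and CD8 T cell phenotypes in tumors.
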