Addgene plasmid #174048: Lenti-LucL
Purpose: Expresses mLAMA4 (VGFNFRTL) antigen as a fusion to luciferase and Cre recombinase
Depositing lab: Tyler Jacks. Depositing organization: Massachusetts Institute of Technology. Publication: Antigen dominance hierarchies shape TCF1(+) progenitor CD8 T cell phenotypes in tumors. Burger ML, Cruz AM, Crossland GE, Gaglia G, Ritch CC, Blatt SE, Bhutkar A, Canner D, Kienka T, Tavana SZ, Barandiaran AL, Garmilla A, Schenkel JM, Hillman M, de Los Rios Kobara I, Li A, Jaeger AM, Hwang WL, Westcott PMK, Manos MP, Holovatska MM, Hodi FS, Regev A, Santagata S, Jacks T. Cell. 2021 Sep 16;184(19):4996-5014.e26. doi: 10.1016/j.cell.2021.08.020. PubMed 34534464.
Backbone
  Vector backbone: Luc.Cre empty vector
  Backbone manufacturer: Addgene plasmid #20905
  Total vector size (bp): 10450
  Vector type: Mammalian Expression, Lentiviral, Cre/Lox, Luciferase
Growth in bacteria
  Bacterial resistance: Ampicillin, 100 μg/mL
  Growth temperature: 37°C
  Growth strain: NEB Stable
  Copy number: Unknown
Gene/Insert
  Gene/Insert name: LucL (alt name: mutant LAMA4 neoantigen)
  Species: M. musculus (mouse)
  Insert size (bp): 1710
  Mutation: LAMA4 glycine 1254 to valine
  GenBank ID: NM_010681.4
  Promoter: Human Ubiquitin C
  Tag / fusion protein: Luciferase (N terminal on insert)
  Cloning method: Gibson Cloning
  Sequencing primers: 5′ CGA TTT TGT GCC AGA GTC CTT CG; 3′ AGGCCTCGGGATTcctaggAACAGCGGTTT
Terms and licenses: Academic/Nonprofit Terms; Industry Terms: Not Available to Industry
Depositor comments: Visit https://dx.doi.org/10.2139/ssrn.3770111 for the preprint.
How to cite: Lenti-LucL was a gift from Tyler Jacks (Addgene plasmid # 174048 ; http://n2t.net/addgene:174048 ; RRID:Addgene_174048)
